Addgene plasmid #231591: pAV-H1promoter-2xTetO-Tornado-2xALFA-10xSunTag
Purpose: Express circular RNA translation reporter with 2xALFATag-10xSunTag under H1 promoter
Depositing lab: Marvin Tanenbaum. Depositing organization: Hubrecht Institute. Publication: Long-term imaging of individual ribosomes reveals ribosome cooperativity in mRNA translation. Madern MF, Yang S, Witteveen O, Segeren HA, Bauer M, Tanenbaum ME. Cell. 2025 Jan 23:S0092-8674(25)00045-5. doi: 10.1016/j.cell.2025.01.016. PubMed 39892379.
Backbone
  Vector backbone: pAV
  Vector type: Mammalian Expression
Growth in bacteria
  Bacterial resistance: Ampicillin, 100 μg/mL
  Growth temperature: 37°C
  Growth strain: DH5alpha
  Copy number: Unknown
Gene/Insert
  Gene/Insert name: Tornado-2xALFATag-10xSunTag
  Species: Synthetic
  Cloning method: Gibson Cloning
Terms and licenses: Academic/Nonprofit Terms; Industry Terms: Not Available to Industry
How to cite: pAV-H1promoter-2xTetO-Tornado-2xALFA-10xSunTag was a gift from Marvin Tanenbaum (Addgene plasmid # 231591 ; http://n2t.net/addgene:231591 ; RRID:Addgene_231591)
