[The description below was written by a language model from this plasmid's Addgene catalogue record and pLannotate feature annotations shown in this document.]
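Description:
pAV-H1promoter-2xTetO-Tornado-2xALFA-10xSunTag is a 7,017 nt mammalian expression plasmid on the pAV backbone, designed to produce a circular RNA translation reporter in cells. It is propagated in E. coli through a high-copy ColE1/pUC-type origin with ampicillin selection (AmpR under its own bla promoter), and it also carries an f1 phage origin. Partial AAV2 inverted terminal repeats are annotated on either side of the bacterial backbone. They are fragments only, and the record lists the plasmid as a mammalian expression vector rather than an AAV packaging construct.

The payload is driven by the H1-2O2 promoter, a variant of the human H1 RNA polymerase III promoter carrying two Tet operator sites, which makes transcription doxycycline-inducible in cells that express the Tet repressor. Downstream lies the Tornado cassette, of which a twister-P3 ribozyme fragment is annotated. In the Tornado system, flanking self-cleaving twister ribozymes release an RNA whose ends are joined by an endogenous cellular ligase, giving a stable circular RNA. The circularised sequence encodes two ALFA tags and ten SunTag (GCN4_v4) peptide repeats; the annotation software detected only one full and two partial GCN4 copies, probably because of the repetitive array. SunTag peptides emerging from ribosomes are bound by a fluorescent scFv fusion, so nascent chains can be imaged. An SV40 poly(A) signal follows the cassette.

A separate, oppositely oriented unit uses the SV40 enhancer/early promoter to drive NeoR/KanR, with Tn5-derived tnpA and ble fragments, the SV40 small t intron and an SV40 poly(A) signal, allowing G418 selection of mammalian cells. The associated work concerns long-term imaging of individual ribosomes during translation.
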