Features (pLannotate 1.2.2; 23 found; start..end, strand, type, name):
    229..323     +  promoter       H1-2O2 promoter: doxycycline-inducible variant of the human H1 RNA promoter (Henriksen et al., 2007)
    366..432     +  ncRNA          twister-P3 (fragment): Accession: RF03154 - type-P3 twister ribozyme
    585..641     +  CDS            GCN4_v4: GCN4 peptide optimized to improve solubility while preserving binding to an scFv-GFP fusion protein (Tanenbaum et al., 2014)
    959..982     +  CDS            GCN4_v4 (fragment): GCN4 peptide optimized to improve solubility while preserving binding to an scFv-GFP fusion protein (Tanenbaum et al., 2014)
   1251..1273    +  CDS            GCN4_v4 (fragment): GCN4 peptide optimized to improve solubility while preserving binding to an scFv-GFP fusion protein (Tanenbaum et al., 2014)
   1469..1489    +  misc_feature   MCS (fragment): pUC18/19 multiple cloning site
   1547..1668    +  polyA_signal   SV40 poly(A) signal: SV40 polyadenylation signal
   1717..1846    +  repeat_region  AAV2 ITR (fragment): inverted terminal repeat of adeno-associated virus serotype 2 inverted
   1869..1936    +  CDS            lacZα (fragment): LacZα fragment of β-galactosidase; lacZ fragment
   1967..2395    -  rep_origin     f1 ori (sequence partly withheld): f1 bacteriophage origin of replication; arrow indicates direction of (+) strand synthesis
   2422..2526    +  promoter       AmpR promoter: bla
   2527..3387    +  CDS            AmpR: β-lactamase; bla; confers resistance to ampicillin, carbenicillin, and related antibiotics
   3558..4146    +  rep_origin     ori: high-copy-number ColE1/pMB1/pBR322/pUC origin of replication
   4311..4359    -  repeat_region  AAV2 ITR (fragment): inverted terminal repeat of adeno-associated virus serotype 2 inverted
   4415..4549    -  polyA_signal   SV40 poly(A) signal: SV40 polyadenylation signal
   4572..4655    -  CDS            large T antigen (fragment): large T antigen from SV40 (simian virus 40)
   4974..4994    -  CDS            SV40 NLS: nuclear localization signal of SV40 (simian virus 40) large T antigen
   5124..5189    -  intron         small t intron: SV40 (simian virus 40) small t antigen intron
   5191..5265    -  CDS            small t antigen (fragment): SV40 (simian virus 40) small t antigen
   5268..5588    -  CDS            ble (fragment): BLE_KLEPN - Experimental evidence at protein level: Swiss-Prot protein existence level 1. Binding protein with a strong affinity to the bleomycin family of antibiotics. Binds to CL990; an antimitotic-antibiotic compound. From Klebsiella pneumoniae.
   5609..6403    -  CDS            NeoR/KanR: aminoglycoside phosphotransferase from Tn5; aph(3')-II (or nptII); confers resistance to neomycin, kanamycin, and G418 (Geneticin®)
   6435..6758    -  CDS            tnpA (fragment): TN5P_ECOLX - Also known as tnp. Experimental evidence at protein level: Swiss-Prot protein existence level 1. Mediates transposition of transposon Tn5 by a 'cut and paste' mechanism. First, the monomeric transposase binds the 19 bp inverted DNA repeats flanking the transposon. Then, dimerization of the DNA- bound transposase creates a synaptic DNA complex. After nicking of the first DNA strand, excision of the transposon proceeds through a series of intermediates. The transposase then mediates the insertion of the transposon at a new site by strand transfer. The activity of the wild- type tran
   6760..72      -  promoter       SV40 promoter (across the origin): SV40 enhancer and early promoter
>Addgene plasmid #231591 | pAV-H1promoter-2xTetO-Tornado-2xALFA-10xSunTag | addgene full sequence | sequence record 458567 | Addgene NGS Result
ATTGAGATGCATGCTTTGCATACTTCTGCCTGCTGGGGAGCCTGGGGACTTTCCACACCCTAACTGACAC
ACATTCCACAGCCGGATCCAAGGTCGGGCAGGAAGAACGCTGACGTCATCAACCCGCTCCAAGGAATCGC
GGGCCCAGTGTCACTAGGCGGGAACACCCAGCGCGCGTGCGCCCTGGCAGGAAGATGGCTGTGAGGGACA
GGGGAGTGGCGCCCTGCAATATTTGCATGTCGCTATGTGTTCTGGGAAATCACCATAAACGTGAAATCCC
TATCAGTGATAGAGACTTATAAGTTCCCTATCAGTGATAGAGATCCCGGTGCTCGCTTCGGCAGCACATA
TACTAGTCGACGGGCCGCACTCGCCGGTCCCAAGCCCGGATAAAATGGGAGGGGGCGGGAAACCGCCTAA
CCATACCGAGTGCGGCCGCAGGATCTGGATCTGGAAGCAGGCTGGAGGAAGAGCTGAGGAGACGCCTGAC
TGAGCCAGGTGGCGGAGGTTCTAGTAGCAGACTGGAGGAGGAGCTGAGAAGAAGACTGACCGAGCCCGGT
GGTGGAGGCAGCACCGGTGCGGAAGAAGAACTTTTGAGCAAGAATTATCATCTTGAGAACGAAGTGGCTC
GTCTTAAGAAAGGTTCTGGCAGTGGAGAAGAACTGCTTTCAAAGAATTACCACCTGGAAAATGAGGTAGC
TAGACTGAAAAAGGGGAGCGGAAGTGGGGAGGAGTTGCTGAGCAAAAATTATCATTTGGAGAACGAAGTA
GCACGACTAAAGAAAGGGTCCGGATCGGGTGAGGAGTTACTCTCGAAAAATTATCATCTCGAAAACGAAG
TGGCTCGGCTAAAAAAGGGCAGTGGTTCTGGAGAAGAGCTATTATCTAAAAACTACCACCTCGAAAATGA
GGTGGCACGCTTAAAAAAGGGAAGTGGCAGTGGTGAAGAGCTACTATCCAAGAATTATCATCTTGAGAAC
GAGGTAGCGCGTTTGAAGAAGGGTTCCGGCTCAGGAGAGGAACTGCTCTCGAAGAACTATCATCTTGAAA
ATGAGGTCGCTCGATTAAAAAAGGGATCGGGCAGTGGTGAGGAACTACTTTCAAAGAATTACCACCTCGA
AAACGAAGTAGCTCGATTAAAGAAAGGTTCAGGGTCGGGTGAAGAATTACTGAGTAAAAATTATCATCTG
GAAAATGAGGTAGCGAGACTAAAAAAGGGGAGTGGTTCTGGCGAGGAATTGCTATCGAAAAATTATCATC
TTGAGAACGAAGTTGCTAGGCTCAAAAAGGGCTCAGGCTCAGGCGGTGGAGGCAGTGGTACCCCCAAGAA
GAAGCGCAAGGTGAATGCCACCATGGCTAGCGCGGTCGGCGTGGACTGTAGAACACTGCCAATGCCGGTC
CCAAGCCCGGATAAAAGTGGAGGGTACAGTCCACGCTCTAGAGCGGACTTCGGTCCGCTTTTTACTAGGA
CCTGCAGGCATGCAAGCTTGACGTCGGTTACCGATATCCATATGGCGACCGCATCGATCTCGAGCCGAGG
ACTAGTAACTTGTTTATTGCAGCTTATAATGGTTACAAATAAAGCAATAGCATCACAAATTTCACAAATA
AAGCATTTTTTTCACTGCATTCTAGTTGTGGTTTGTCCAAACTCATCAATGTATCTTATCATGTCTTACG
TAGATAAGTAGCATGGCGGGTTAATCATTAACTACAAGGAACCCCTAGTGATGGAGTTGGCCACTCCCTC
TCTGCGCGCTCGCTCGCTCACTGAGGCCGGGCGACCAAAGGTCGCCCGACGCCCGGGCTTTGCCCGGGCG
GCCTCAGTGAGCGAGCGAGCGCGCAGAGAGGGACAGATCTGCAGATCTGCTGGCGTAATAGCGAAGAGGC
CCGCACCGATCGCCCTTCCCAACAGTTGCGCAGCCTGAATGGCGAATGGAAATTGTAAGCGTTAATATTT
TGTTAAAATTCGCGTTAAATTTTTGTTAAATCAGCTCATTTTTTAACCAATAGGCCGAAATCGGCAAAAT
CCCTTATAAATCAAAAGAATAGACCGAGATAGGGT
[37 nt withheld, positions 2066-2102]
AAAGAACGTGGACTCCAACGTCAAAGG
[49 nt withheld, positions 2130-2178]
T
[91 nt withheld, positions 2180-2270]
G
[124 nt withheld, positions 2272-2395]
CAGGTGGCACTTTTCGGGGAAATGTGCGCGGAACCCCTATTTGTTTATTTTTCTAAATACATTCAAATAT
GTATCCGCTCATGAGACAATAACCCTGATAAATGCTTCAATAATATTGAAAAAGGAAGAGTATGAGTATT
CAACATTTCCGTGTCGCCCTTATTCCCTTTTTTGCGGCATTTTGCCTTCCTGTTTTTGCTCACCCAGAAA
CGCTGGTGAAAGTAAAAGATGCTGAAGATCAGTTGGGTGCACGAGTGGGTTACATCGAACTGGATCTCAA
CAGCGGTAAGATCCTTGAGAGTTTTCGCCCCGAAGAACGTTTTCCAATGATGAGCACTTTTAAAGTTCTG
CTATGTGGCGCGGTATTATCCCGTATTGACGCCGGGCAAGAGCAACTCGGTCGCCGCATACACTATTCTC
AGAATGACTTGGTTGAGTACTCACCAGTCACAGAAAAGCATCTTACGGATGGCATGACAGTAAGAGAATT
ATGCAGTGCTGCCATAACCATGAGTGATAACACTGCGGCCAACTTACTTCTGACAACGATCGGAGGACCG
AAGGAGCTAACCGCTTTTTTGCACAACATGGGGGATCATGTAACTCGCCTTGATCGTTGGGAACCGGAGC
TGAATGAAGCCATACCAAACGACGAGCGTGACACCACGATGCCTGTAGCAATGGCAACAACGTTGCGCAA
ACTATTAACTGGCGAACTACTTACTCTAGCTTCCCGGCAACAATTAATAGACTGGATGGAGGCGGATAAA
GTTGCAGGACCACTTCTGCGCTCGGCCCTTCCGGCTGGCTGGTTTATTGCTGATAAATCTGGAGCCGGTG
AGCGTGGGTCTCGCGGTATCATTGCAGCACTGGGGCCAGATGGTAAGCCCTCCCGTATCGTAGTTATCTA
CACGACGGGGAGTCAGGCAACTATGGATGAACGAAATAGACAGATCGCTGAGATAGGTGCCTCACTGATT
AAGCATTGGTAACTGTCAGACCAAGTTTACTCATATATACTTTAGATTGATTTAAAACTTCATTTTTAAT
TTAAAAGGATCTAGGTGAAGATCCTTTTTGATAATCTCATGACCAAAATCCCTTAACGTGAGTTTTCGTT
CCACTGAGCGTCAGACCCCGTAGAAAAGATCAAAGGATCTTCTTGAGATCCTTTTTTTCTGCGCGTAATC
TGCTGCTTGCAAACAAAAAAACCACCGCTACCAGCGGTGGTTTGTTTGCCGGATCAAGAGCTACCAACTC
TTTTTCCGAAGGTAACTGGCTTCAGCAGAGCGCAGATACCAAATACTGTTCTTCTAGTGTAGCCGTAGTT
AGGCCACCACTTCAAGAACTCTGTAGCACCGCCTACATACCTCGCTCTGCTAATCCTGTTACCAGTGGCT
GCTGCCAGTGGCGATAAGTCGTGTCTTACCGGGTTGGACTCAAGACGATAGTTACCGGATAAGGCGCAGC
GGTCGGGCTGAACGGGGGGTTCGTGCACACAGCCCAGCTTGGAGCGAACGACCTACACCGAACTGAGATA
CCTACAGCGTGAGCTATGAGAAAGCGCCACGCTTCCCGAAGGGAGAAAGGCGGACAGGTATCCGGTAAGC
GGCAGGGTCGGAACAGGAGAGCGCACGAGGGAGCTTCCAGGGGGAAACGCCTGGTATCTTTATAGTCCTG
TCGGGTTTCGCCACCTCTGACTTGAGCGTCGATTTTTGTGATGCTCGTCAGGGGGGCGGAGCCTATGGAA
AAACGCCAGCAACGCGGCCTTTTTACGGTTCCTGGCCTTTTGCTGGCCTTTTGCTCACATGTTCTTTCCT
GCGTTATCCCCTGATTCTGTGGATAACCGTATTACCGCCTTTGAGTGAGCTGATACCGCTCGCCGCAGCC
GAACGACCGAGCGCAGCGAGTCAGTGAGCGAGCGCGCAGAGAGGGAGTGGCCAACTCCATCACTAGGGGT
TCCTGGAGGGGTGGAGTCGTGACGTGAATTACGTCATAGGGTTAGGGAGGTCCTGGATCGATCCAGACAT
GATAAGATACATTGATGAGTTTGGACAAACCACAACTAGAATGCAGTGAAAAAAATGCTTTATTTGTGAA
ATTTGTGATGCTATTGCTTTATTTGTAACCATTATAAGCTGCAATAAACAAGTTAACAACAACAATTGCA
TTCATTTTATGTTTCAGGTTCAGGGGGAGGTGTGGGAGGTTTTTTAAAGCAAGTAAAACCTCTACAAATG
TGGTATGGCTGATTATGATCTCTAGTCAAGGCACTATACATCAAATATTCCTTATTAACCCCTTTACAAA
TTAAAAAGCTAAAGGTACACAATTTTTGAGCATAGTTATTAATAGCAGACACTCTATGCCTGTGTGGAGT
AAGAAAAAACAGTATGTTATGATTATAACTGTTATGCCTACTTATAAAGGTTACAGAATATTTTTCCATA
ATTTTCTTGTATAGCAGTGCAGCTTTTTCCTTTGTGGTGTAAATAGCAAAGCAAGCAAGAGTTCTATTAC
TAAACACAGCATGACTCAAAAAACTTAGCAATTCTGAAGGAAAGTCCTTGGGGTCTTCTACCTTTCTCTT
CTTTTTTGGAGGAGTAGAATGTTGAGAGTCAGCAGTAGCCTCATCATCACTAGATGGCATTTCTTCTGAG
CAAAACAGGTTTTCCTCATTAAAGGCATTCCACCACTGCTCCCATTCATCAGTTCCATAGGTTGGAATCT
AAAATACACAAACAATTAGAATCAGTAGTTTAACACATTATACACTTAAAAATTTTATATTTACCTTAGA
GCTTTAAATCTCTGTAGGTAGTTTGTCCAATTATGTCACACCACAGAAGTAAGGTTCCTTCACAAAGATC
CGGACCAAAGCGGCCATCGTGCCTCCCCACTCCTGCAGTTCGGGGGCATGGATGCGCGGATAGCCGCTGC
TGGTTTCCTGGATGCCGACGGATTTGCACTGCCGGTAGAACTCCGCGAGGTCGTCCAGCCTCAGGCAGCA
GCTGAACCAACTCGCGAGGGGATCGAGCCCGGGGTGGGCGAAGAACTCCAGCATGAGATCCCCGCGCTGG
AGGATCATCCAGCCGGCGTCCCGGAAAACGATTCCGAAGCCCAACCTTTCATAGAAGGCGGCGGTGGAAT
CGAAATCTCGTGATGGCAGGTTGGGCGTCGCTTGGTCGGTCATTTCGAACCCCAGAGTCCCGCTCAGAAG
AACTCGTCAAGAAGGCGATAGAAGGCGATGCGCTGCGAATCGGGAGCGGCGATACCGTAAAGCACGAGGA
AGCGGTCAGCCCATTCGCCGCCAAGCTCTTCAGCAATATCACGGGTAGCCAACGCTATGTCCTGATAGCG
GTCCGCCACACCCAGCCGGCCACAGTCGATGAATCCAGAAAAGCGGCCATTTTCCACCATGATATTCGGC
AAGCAGGCATCGCCATGGGTCACGACGAGATCCTCGCCGTCGGGCATGCGCGCCTTGAGCCTGGCGAACA
GTTCGGCTGGCGCGAGCCCCTGATGCTCTTCGTCCAGATCATCCTGATCGACAAGACCGGCTTCCATCCG
AGTACGTGCTCGCTCGATGCGATGTTTCGCTTGGTGGTCGAATGGGCAGGTAGCCGGATCAAGCGTATGC
AGCCGCCGCATTGCATCAGCCATGATGGATACTTTCTCGGCAGGAGCAAGGTGAGATGACAGGAGATCCT
GCCCCGGCACTTCGCCCAATAGCAGCCAGTCCCTTCCCGCTTCAGTGACAACGTCGAGCACAGCTGCGCA
AGGAACGCCCGTCGTGGCCAGCCACGATAGCCGCGCTGCCTCGTCCTGCAGTTCATTCAGGGCACCGGAC
AGGTCGGTCTTGACAAAAAGAACCGGGCGCCCCTGCGCTGACAGCCGGAACACGGCGGCATCAGAGTAGC
CGATTGTCTGTTGTGCCCAGTCATAGCCGAATAGCCTCTCCACCCAAGCGGCCGGAGAACCTGCGTGCAA
TCCATCTTGTTCAATCATGCGAAACGATCCTCATCCTGTCTCTTGATCAGATCTTGATCCCCTGCGCCAT
CAGATCCTTGGCGGCAAGAAAGCCATCCAGTTTACTTTGCAGGGCTTCCCAACCTTACCAGAGGGCGCCC
CAGCTGGCAATTCCGGTTCGCTTGCTGTCCATAAAACCGCCCAGTCTAGCTATCGCCATGTAAGCCCACT
GCAAGCTACCTGCTTTCTCTTTGCGCTTGCGTTTTCCCTTGTCCAGATAGCCCAGTAGCTGACATTCATC
CGGGGTCAGCACCGTTTCTGCGGACTGGCTTTCTACGTGTTCCGCTTCCTTTAGCAGCCCTTGCGCCCTG
AGTGCTTGCGGCAGCGTGAAGCTTTTTGCAAAAGCCTAGGCCTCCAAAAAAGCCTCCTCACTACTTCTGG
AATAGCTCAGAGGCCGAGGCGGCCTCGGCCTCTGCATAAATAAAAAAAATTAGTCAGCCATGGGGCGGAG
AATGGGCGGAACTGGGCGGAGTTAGGGGCGGGATGGGCGGAGTTAGGGGCGGGACTATGGTTGCTGACTA
ATTGAGATGCATGCTTTGCATACTTCTGCCTGCTGGGGAGCCTGGGGACTTTCCACACCTGGTTGCTGAC
TA
